Addgene plasmid #119795: KFP13
Purpose: RpoD5 epitope tagged construct for integration at neutral site 1
Depositing lab: Erin O'Shea. Depositing organization: Harvard University. Publication: An RpaA-Dependent Sigma Factor Cascade Sets the Timing of Circadian Transcriptional Rhythms in Synechococcus elongatus. Fleming KE, O'Shea EK. Cell Rep. 2018 Dec 11;25(11):2937-2945.e3. doi: 10.1016/j.celrep.2018.11.049. PubMed 30540929.
Backbone
  Vector backbone: Vector for targeting integration at neutral site 1 in ATCC PCC7942 genome
  Vector type: Bacterial Expression
Growth in bacteria
  Bacterial resistance: Spectinomycin and Streptomycin, 50 & 50 μg/mL
  Growth temperature: 37°C
  Growth strain: DH5alpha
  Copy number: Unknown
Gene/Insert
  Gene/Insert name: Synpcc7942_1849
  Entrez Gene: Synpcc7942_1849 (a.k.a. Synpcc7942_1849)
Terms and licenses: Academic/Nonprofit Terms; Industry Terms: Not Available to Industry
How to cite: KFP13 was a gift from Erin O'Shea (Addgene plasmid # 119795 ; http://n2t.net/addgene:119795 ; RRID:Addgene_119795)
