[The description below was written by a language model from this plasmid's Addgene catalogue record and pLannotate feature annotations shown in this document.]
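Description:
KFP13 is a bacterial integration vector for inserting an epitope-tagged copy of the sigma factor RpoD5 (locus Synpcc7942_1849) at neutral site 1 of the Synechococcus elongatus PCC 7942 chromosome. It is propagated in E. coli through a ColE1/pMB1-type origin. The neighbouring pBR322-derived bom region and a short rop fragment suggest a pBR322-like backbone, although the record lists copy number as unknown. Selection is with spectinomycin and streptomycin, conferred by an intact aadA (SmR) gene. The integrase, gentamicin acetyltransferase and qacE fragments flanking aadA appear to be remnants of the integron-type cassette it came from rather than working genes. Only a partial β-lactamase sequence is annotated, and ampicillin is not a listed selection.

The payload is a roughly 1.1 kb sigma factor open reading frame. The automated annotation labels it sigA2/rpoD2 from S. elongatus, probably a homology match among related group 2 sigma factors, since the catalogue entry names the insert as RpoD5. A partial match to a tandem FLAG tag lies just downstream, consistent with a C-terminal epitope, though the exact tag design is not stated. No promoter is annotated, so the record does not show whether expression comes from native upstream sequence or another element. The neutral site 1 homology arms are not annotated either. They presumably occupy the unlabelled regions around the insert and marker, and the nucleoside diphosphate kinase hit may reflect cyanobacterial genomic sequence within one arm. Double recombination would place the tagged gene and the resistance marker in the chromosome. This would allow detection or immunoprecipitation of RpoD5 in studies of the sigma factor cascade that times circadian transcription.
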