Features (pLannotate 1.2.2; 13 found; start..end, strand, type, name):
    218..257     -  CDS            rop (fragment): Rop protein, which maintains plasmids at low copy number; rop
    413..856     -  CDS            ndkC-1: NDKC_DICDI - Also known as gip17, ndkB. Experimental evidence at protein level: Swiss-Prot protein existence level 1. Major role in the synthesis of nucleoside triphosphates other than ATP. From Dictyostelium discoideum (Slime mold).
   1155..1173    -  misc_feature   MCS (fragment): pUC18/19 multiple cloning site
   1876..2949    +  CDS            sigA2: SIGA2_SYNE7 - Also known as rpoD2. Experimental evidence at protein level: Swiss-Prot protein existence level 1. Sigma factors are initiation factors that promote the attachment of RNA polymerase to specific initiation sites and are then released. This sigma factor is a component of the biological clock pathway that affects the circadian expression of a subset of genes in this bacterium. From Synechococcus elongatus (strain PCC 7942 / FACHB-805) (Anacystis nidulans R2).
   3019..3041    +  CDS            2xFLAG (fragment): two tandem FLAG® epitope tags
   3206..3778    -  CDS            int (fragment) (sequence partly withheld): INT2_ECOLX - Protein inferred from homology: Swiss-Prot protein existence level 3. Putative integrase believed to be involved in the insertion of antibiotic resistance genes into plasmids and transposons. From Escherichia coli.
   3864..3920    +  CDS            GmR (fragment): gentamycin acetyltransferase; aacC1; confers resistance to gentamycin
   3927..4718    +  CDS            SmR: aminoglycoside adenylyltransferase (Murphy, 1985); aadA; confers resistance to spectinomycin and streptomycin
   4882..4971    +  CDS            qacE (fragment): QACE_ECOLX - Protein inferred from homology: Swiss-Prot protein existence level 3. Multidrug exporter. Is implicated for the resistance to bacteriocidal quaternary ammonium compounds. From Escherichia coli.
   5108..5133    -  misc_feature   MCS (fragment): pUC18/19 multiple cloning site
   6148..6700    +  CDS            bla(M) (fragment): β-lactamase lacking the signal sequence; bla(M); allows cytosolic expression of β-lactamase
   6872..7460    +  rep_origin     ori: high-copy-number ColE1/pMB1/pBR322/pUC origin of replication
   7646..116     -  misc_feature   bom (across the origin): basis of mobility region from pBR322
>Addgene plasmid #119795 | KFP13 | addgene full sequence | sequence record 232096 | Addgene NGS Result
CATCTGTGCGGTATTTCACACCGCATATGGTGCACTCTCAGTACAATCTGCTCTGATGCCGCATAGTTAA
GCCAGTATACACTCCGCTATCGCTACGTGACTGGGTCATGGCTGCGCCCCGACACCCGCCAACACCCGCT
GACGCGCCCTGACGGGCTTGTCTGCTCCCGGCATCCGCTTACAGACAAGCTGTGACCGTCTCCGGGAGCT
GCATGTGTCAGAGGTTTTCACCGTCATCACCGAAACGCGCGAGGCAGGATCGATCCGGCAGCCGGCGGAG
CGCTGCTTTCTTGGCAAGCGGTCGCCAGCCCCAACGCCAGGGCTGCCAGCCCGAAACAGCGGGGCAAGGC
AGCTTGGAAGGGCGATCGCAGCACGGGCATGGCAATGTCTCTCTGAAGGAATGCAGACCTTATTCGTACA
GCCAGGGTTGAATCGTGGGGGTCCAATCACTTAGCTCTGCTGGGCTAAACCAGAGAGCAATTTCCTGTTG
TGCTGTTTCGATTGCATCCGAGCCATGGATGATGTTGCGGCCAATATTGACACCAAAATCACCACGGATG
GTGCCCGGTTCTGCCGTCAGCGGATTGGTAGCGCCGATCAACTTGCGAGCAGCCGCCACAACGCCTTCGC
CTTCCAAGACGATCGCCACGATCGGCCCAGAGGTGATGAACTCGACGAGGCCATTGAAGAAGGGGCGCTC
GCGGTGGACAGCATAGTGCTGTTCGGCCAGCTCGCGACTGGGCTTCAGCTGCTTTAGGCCCACCAGTTTG
AAGCCTTTTTGCTCAAAGCGGCCGATGATCGTACCGACCAAACCCCGCTGAACGCCATCGGGCTTGATGG
CAATAAATGTGCGTTCCACAGACATCTAGATAGTCCTCAAGACGAGGCAAGCATTGAGCTTGCCTTCCTA
TGGTTCGGGATCACTGGGATTCTTGACAAGCGATCGCGGTCACATCGCTATCTCTTAGGACTTCGCAGCG
GGCGAGTCGGATTGACCCGGTAGGGATTTCGCCAGATCAATGCCCGTGGTTTGTTTCAGCTTCTCCAGCA
AGCTAGCGATTTGGGTAGCGCTGCCTTCCCCTTCGCCAATCACAGTGATCGACTCCACGTCGATATCTGG
CACGGTGCCTGAAAGCGTGACGAGCAGGGACTCGAAGCTTGCATGCCTGCAGGAAATGAAGAGCATGAAG
CGCTAAAGAGTTCCGACCCATTCCTGGGAATTGCGGGGAACCTCCATCATACTCGGCGCTGTCGAGAAAC
AAGAATACAGCCAAGCGGGGCTGGACGCCGCATTGAGAAAGATTTTTGCAGCTCTAACAGCCCCAAGCCA
GCAGGCAAGCACCCTTTCCAGCGCCCCCAGAGCCCAGAGGCTCACTCATAGAATCACGATTCTCCTAGGG
CAAAGCCGCAATGGCCCTCTAGGCTGGATTCCGAGTAGGGGAGTCATTTCAGACGAGCGATCGCCAACAA
TGCAAACTCAGCGTTGATGCCACATGTTTTCTCAGAATTCTTGATGGTTCTCAATGGTGAGCTAGAGGGA
TACAAAAGTTCAAGAAACCAAGCACTGAACTGGGCAAATATCAAAGCAACATCTGGGCTTTACCGAGGAC
TTACATTTTGGCCAAAATCTAAAGAGAGCTGGGGCACTGGCAAGAATTTTATTTTTTATAGAGAGACTAT
TTTCCAGATAAGCACTGGCCTTGAAGTCGACGGCAAAATATTGCATCGCTCCAGCCAGTCGTTATCCCTG
TAATAAACTGGATATTCACCATGACGGCTGCCTATTTCACTCATTCCACGGAATACGAAGCAGTTTCGTC
TGACGTCGCTAACTTGTCAGAAACTCCAAGTTCTGAAGCCGTGGAAACAGCGGTCTCTAGCCGCCAGTCA
ACCGATCTGATTCGGCTGTATTTACAAGACATCGGGCGAGTCCGTCTCCTTGGGCGCGATGAAGAGGTGA
GTGAGGCACGGTGGGTGCAGCGCTACATGCAGTTGTTGGCGGTTCGGAATTGCGTCGCCGTTGAAGAAGG
AGGGGTTCTCAAGGATTACGTTGACCTGCAGGAAGGCCGCGATCGCCTGACCGCGCAGCTGGGTCACCGT
CCTTCCTTTGAAGCTTGGGCCAAGATTGTCGATTGTTCCTTGACTGAATTACGCCAAGCACTACAACTGG
GGCTGCATCGCTGGGCTGAAGTCTGCCAGCTCGATCTTGAGGAATTAAAGCAGGTCTGCAAAGAAGGCCA
GCGAGCTAAAGATCACATGATCAAGGCCAACCTCCGTTTAGTTGTTTCCGTCGCTAAAAAATATCAAAAC
CGAGGACTAGAGCTTCTCGATCTCGTTCAAGAAGGCACCCTAGGACTAGAGCGGGCTGTTGAGAAGTTCG
ACCCGACGAAAGGCTATCGATTTAGTACCTATGCCTATTGGTGGATTCGTCAGGGAATTACCCGCGCGAT
CGCAACCCAAAGTCGGACGATTCGCTTGCCCGTCCATGTGACGGAGAAATTAAACCGGATCAAAAAAGCC
CAGCGCAAAATTGCGCAAACAAAGGGCAGAACTGCCAACCTTGAGGAGATTGCTCAAGAACTTGAGATGA
CCCCCGATCAAGTGCGGGAAGTCCTGTTGCGGGTGCCCAAATCGATTTCCCTAGAAACCCGTGTTGGCAA
GGAAAAGGATACGGAGCTAGGGGATTTGCTGGAAACCACCGATTTCACCCCAGAAGAACGATTGACTCAG
GAATCCCTCAGCAATGATCTGCAGCGGTTATTGCTCGAACTCAATCACCGCGAACGCGATGTAATTCGGA
TGCGGTTTGGTCTGCGCGATGGGCAGATTTATTCCCTCGCTGAAATTGGGCAAGTGCTCGACCTATCGCG
TGAGCGAGTTCGCCAGATTGAGGCTAAGGCCCTGCAAAAGCTGCGGCATCCGCGACGACGCAATCAGATC
CGTGACTATTTGGAGTTGTTGCACGGCAGCGGCAGCGATTACAAAGATCACGATGGCGATTACAAAGATC
ACGATATCGATTACAAAGATGATGATGATAAATAGACCCGGGCTCGAGCTAGCAAGCTTCTCTAGAGCTT
TATGCTTGTAAACCGTTTTGTGAAAAAATTTTTAAAATAAAAAAGGGGACCTCTAGGGTCCCCAATTAAT
TAGTAATATAATCTATTAAAGGTCATTCAAAAGGTCATCCACCGGATCAATTCCCCTGCTCGCGCAGGCT
GGGTGCCAAGCTCTCGGGTAACATCAAGGCCCGATCCTTGGAGCCCTTGCCCTCCCGCACGATGATCGT
[255 nt withheld, positions 3290-3544]
CGTGGAGACCGAAACCTTGCGCTCGTTCGCCAGCCAGGACAGAAATGCCTCGACTTCGCTGCTGCCCAAG
GTTGCCGGGTGACGCACACCGTGGAAACGGATGAAGGCACGAACCCAGTGGACATAAGCCTGTTCGGTTC
GTAAGCTGTAATGCAAGTAGCGTATGCGCTCACGCAACTGGTCCAGAACCTTGACCGAACGCAGCGGTGG
TAACGGCGCAGTGGCGGTTTTCATGGCTTGTTATGACTGTTTTTTTGGGGTACAGTCTATGCCTCGGGCA
TCCAAGCAGCAAGCGCGTTACGCCGTGGGTCGATGTTTGATGTTATGGAGCAGCAACGATGTTACGCAGC
AGGGCAGTCGCCCTAAAACAAAGTTAAACATCATGAGGGAAGCGGTGATCGCCGAAGTATCGACTCAACT
ATCAGAGGTAGTTGGCGTCATCGAGCGCCATCTCGAACCGACGTTGCTGGCCGTACATTTGTACGGCTCC
GCAGTGGATGGCGGCCTGAAGCCACACAGTGATATTGATTTGCTGGTTACGGTGACCGTAAGGCTTGATG
AAACAACGCGGCGAGCTTTGATCAACGACCTTTTGGAAACTTCGGCTTCCCCTGGAGAGAGCGAGATTCT
CCGCGCTGTAGAAGTCACCATTGTTGTGCACGACGACATCATTCCGTGGCGTTATCCAGCTAAGCGCGAA
CTGCAATTTGGAGAATGGCAGCGCAATGACATTCTTGCAGGTATCTTCGAGCCAGCCACGATCGACATTG
ATCTGGCTATCTTGCTGACAAAAGCAAGAGAACATAGCGTTGCCTTGGTAGGTCCAGCGGCGGAGGAACT
CTTTGATCCGGTTCCTGAACAGGATCTATTTGAGGCGCTAAATGAAACCTTAACGCTATGGAACTCGCCG
CCCGACTGGGCTGGCGATGAGCGAAATGTAGTGCTTACGTTGTCCCGCATTTGGTACAGCGCAGTAACCG
GCAAAATCGCGCCGAAGGATGTCGCTGCCGACTGGGCAATGGAGCGCCTGCCGGCCCAGTATCAGCCCGT
CATACTTGAAGCTAGACAGGCTTATCTTGGACAAGAAGAAGATCGCTTGGCCTCGCGCGCAGATCAGTTG
GAAGAATTTGTCCACTACGTGAAAGGCGAGATCACCAAGGTAGTCGGCAAATAATGTCTAACAATTCGTT
CAAGCCGACGCCGCTTCGCGGCGCGGCTTAACTCAAGCGTTAGATGCACTAAGCACATAATTGCTCACAG
CCAAACTATCAGGTCAAGTCTGCTTTTATTATTTTTAAGCGTGCATAATAAGCCCTACACAAATTGGGAG
ATATATCATGAAAGGCTGGCTTTTTCTTGTTATCGCAATAGTTGGCGAAGTAATCGCAACATCCGCATTA
AAATCTAGCGAGGGCTTTACTAAGCTGATCCGGTGGATGACCTTTTGAATGACCTTTAATAGATTATATT
ACTAATTAATTGGGGACCCTAGAGGTCCCCTTTTTTATTTTAAAAATTTTTTCACAAAACGGTTTACAAG
CATACTAGAGGATCGGCGGCCGCGGATCCCCGGGTACCGAGCTCGAATTTCGAGCTTCTGGAGCAGGAAG
ATGTCGCGGGCATTAGCACCAGCGGTCTGCCAAGCCTCCGCCAGCCGTTGGGTCCCTTCCGCTTGAGCTT
TTCCATCTTCGACGATACGGGCGGCGGCCCCCCGCGCTTCCGCGATCGCCCGTTTACAAGCTGCCTCAGC
TGGGGCGATCACATCGGCTTGAAGTTGCTGCTGCACCTGTTTGATCCGCTCCTGCTGCACAGGGAGTTCT
GCTTGGCTACGAGCGACTTCGGTAGCAATGTCCGCTTCAGCTTCGGCCACCACCGCTTCGCGCCGCGTCA
ACGCATCCTGAATCCGGCGCTCGGCCTCGGCTTGGGCGATCGCTACATCGCGATCGATCCGACGCAGGGC
CGTGATCTTGTCATTTTCGGCCGTTTGGATCGCAGAGGCAGCCTGGGCATCGGCTTCAGCAATTCGGGCA
TCTCGCTGCAGATCAGCCCGCTGCTTGCGTCCACTAGCCGAGAGATAACCGACCTCATCGGAAATGTTCT
GGACTTGCAGCGTATCGAGGACTAGACCCAGCTGCTCAAGGTCATCCTCCGCCTCTTCCAGCAGACTTTT
GGCAAAGGCAATTTTGTCCTCGTTGATCTGCTCCGGCGTGAGGCTGGCTAAAACACCACGCAAGTTGCCT
TCGAGGGTCTCCTTGGCAATTTGCTCGATTTCCTTACGGTTTTTGCCAAGCAGCCGCTCGATCGCGTTGT
GGATGGTCGGTTCTTCCCCAGCAATCTTGATATTGGCAACGCCTTCAACAGTCAGGGGAATGCCGCCCTT
GGAGAAGGCATTGGAAACGCGCAACTCAATGATCATGTTGGTCAGATCCATGCGGAGCGCTTTTTCCAGC
AGAGGTACCCGCAGGCTGCTGCCGCCCTTGACCAAGCGATAGCCAACTCGGCGGCCATCACTACTGCGGC
GACTACTGCCAGCAAAGATCAAAATTTCACTGGGTTGGCAGATGTAGTAGAGATTGCGCAGGACTAAGCT
GCCAGCCCCGGCGACTCACCAGTCACAGAAAAGCATCTTACGGATGGCATGACAGTAAGAGAATTATGCA
GTGCTGCCATAACCATGAGTGATAACACTGCGGCCAACTTACTTCTGACAACGATCGGAGGACCGAAGGA
GCTAACCGCTTTTTTGCACAACATGGGGGATCATGTAACTCGCCTTGATCGTTGGGAACCGGAGCTGAAT
GAAGCCATACCAAACGACGAGCGTGACACCACGATGCCTGCAGCAATGGCAACAACGTTGCGCAAACTAT
TAACTGGCGAACTACTTACTCTAGCTTCCCGGCAACAATTAATAGACTGGATGGAGGCGGATAAAGTTGC
AGGACCACTTCTGCGCTCGGCCCTTCCGGCTGGCTGGTTTATTGCTGATAAATCTGGAGCCGGTGAGCGT
GGGTCTCGCGGTATCATTGCAGCACTGGGGCCAGATGGTAAGCCCTCCCGTATCGTAGTTATCTACACGA
CGGGGAGTCAGGCAACTATGGATGAACGAAATAGACAGATCGCTGAGATAGGTGCCTCACTGATTAAGCA
TTGGTAACTGTCAGACCAAGTTTACTCATATATACTTTAGATTGATTTAAAACTTCATTTTTAATTTAAA
AGGATCTAGGTGAAGATCCTTTTTGATAATCTCATGACCAAAATCCCTTAACGTGAGTTTTCGTTCCACT
GAGCGTCAGACCCCGTAGAAAAGATCAAAGGATCTTCTTGAGATCCTTTTTTTCTGCGCGTAATCTGCTG
CTTGCAAACAAAAAAACCACCGCTACCAGCGGTGGTTTGTTTGCCGGATCAAGAGCTACCAACTCTTTTT
CCGAAGGTAACTGGCTTCAGCAGAGCGCAGATACCAAATACTGTCCTTCTAGTGTAGCCGTAGTTAGGCC
ACCACTTCAAGAACTCTGTAGCACCGCCTACATACCTCGCTCTGCTAATCCTGTTACCAGTGGCTGCTGC
CAGTGGCGATAAGTCGTGTCTTACCGGGTTGGACTCAAGACGATAGTTACCGGATAAGGCGCAGCGGTCG
GGCTGAACGGGGGGTTCGTGCACACAGCCCAGCTTGGAGCGAACGACCTACACCGAACTGAGATACCTAC
AGCGTGAGCTATGAGAAAGCGCCACGCTTCCCGAAGGGAGAAAGGCGGACAGGTATCCGGTAAGCGGCAG
GGTCGGAACAGGAGAGCGCACGAGGGAGCTTCCAGGGGGAAACGCCTGGTATCTTTATAGTCCTGTCGGG
TTTCGCCACCTCTGACTTGAGCGTCGATTTTTGTGATGCTCGTCAGGGGGGCGGAGCCTATGGAAAAACG
CCAGCAACGCGGCCTTTTTACGGTTCCTGGCCTTTTGCTGGCCTTTTGCTCACATGTTCTTTCCTGCGTT
ATCCCCTGATTCTGTGGATAACCGTATTACCGCCTTTGAGTGAGCTGATACCGCTCGCCGCAGCCGAACG
ACCGAGCGCAGCGAGTCAGTGAGCGAGGAAGCGGAAGAGCGCCTGATGCGGTATTTTCTCCTTACG
