>Addgene plasmid #119795 | KFP13 | depositor partial sequence | sequence record 226891 | ATCC PCC7942 1916020 to 1916619 bps (contains promoter)
AAATGAAGAGCATGAAGCGCTAAAGAGTTCCGACCCATTCCTGGGAATTGCGGGGAACCTCCATCATACT
CGGCGCTGTCGAGAAACAAGAATACAGCCAAGCGGGGCTGGACGCCGCATTGAGAAAGATTTTTGCAGCT
CTAACAGCCCCAAGCCAGCAGGCAAGCACCCTTTCCAGCGCCCCCAGAGCCCAGAGGCTCACTCATAGAA
TCACGATTCTCCTAGGGCAAAGCCGCAATGGCCCTCTAGGCTGGATTCCGAGTAGGGGAGTCATTTCAGA
CGAGCGATCGCCAACAATGCAAACTCAGCGTTGATGCCACATGTTTTCTCAGAATTCTTGATGGTTCTCA
ATGGTGAGCTAGAGGGATACAAAAGTTCAAGAAACCAAGCACTGAACTGGGCAAATATCAAAGCAACATC
TGGGCTTTACCGAGGACTTACATTTTGGCCAAAATCTAAAGAGAGCTGGGGCACTGGCAAGAATTTTATT
TTTTATAGAGAGACTATTTTCCAGATAAGCACTGGCCTTGAAGTCGACGGCAAAATATTGCATCGCTCCA
GCCAGTCGTTATCCCTGTAATAAACTGGATATTCACC
