>Addgene plasmid #119795 | KFP13 | depositor partial sequence | sequence record 226892 | ATCC PCC7942 1916620 to 191781 bps (contains CDS for rpoD5 without stop codon)
ATGACGGCTGCCTATTTCACTCATTCCACGGAATACGAAGCAGTTTCGTCTGACGTCGCTAACTTGTCAG
AAACTCCAAGTTCTGAAGCCGTGGAAACAGCGGTCTCTAGCCGCCAGTCAACCGATCTGATTCGGCTGTA
TTTACAAGACATCGGGCGAGTCCGTCTCCTTGGGCGCGATGAAGAGGTGAGTGAGGCACGGTGGGTGCAG
CGCTACATGCAGTTGTTGGCGGTTCGGAATTGCGTCGCCGTTGAAGAAGGAGGGGTTCTCAAGGATTACG
TTGACCTGCAGGAAGGCCGCGATCGCCTGACCGCGCAGCTGGGTCACCGTCCTTCCTTTGAAGCTTGGGC
CAAGATTGTCGATTGTTCCTTGACTGAATTACGCCAAGCACTACAACTGGGGCTGCATCGCTGGGCTGAA
GTCTGCCAGCTCGATCTTGAGGAATTAAAGCAGGTCTGCAAAGAAGGCCAGCGAGCTAAAGATCACATGA
TCAAGGCCAACCTCCGTTTAGTTGTTTCCGTCGCTAAAAAATATCAAAACCGAGGACTAGAGCTTCTCGA
TCTCGTTCAAGAAGGCACCCTAGGACTAGAGCGGGCTGTTGAGAAGTTCGACCCGACGAAAGGCTATCGA
TTTAGTACCTATGCCTATTGGTGGATTCGTCAGGGAATTACCCGCGCGATCGCAACCCAAAGTCGGACGA
TTCGCTTGCCCGTCCATGTGACGGAGAAATTAAACCGGATCAAAAAAGCCCAGCGCAAAATTGCGCAAAC
AAAGGGCAGAACTGCCAACCTTGAGGAGATTGCTCAAGAACTTGAGATGACCCCCGATCAAGTGCGGGAA
GTCCTGTTGCGGGTGCCCAAATCGATTTCCCTAGAAACCCGTGTTGGCAAGGAAAAGGATACGGAGCTAG
GGGATTTGCTGGAAACCACCGATTTCACCCCAGAAGAACGATTGACTCAGGAATCCCTCAGCAATGATCT
GCAGCGGTTATTGCTCGAACTCAATCACCGCGAACGCGATGTAATTCGGATGCGGTTTGGTCTGCGCGAT
GGGCAGATTTATTCCCTCGCTGAAATTGGGCAAGTGCTCGACCTATCGCGTGAGCGAGTTCGCCAGATTG
AGGCTAAGGCCCTGCAAAAGCTGCGGCATCCGCGACGACGCAATCAGATCCGTGACTATTTGGAGTTGTT
GCAC
