>Addgene plasmid #119795 | KFP13 | depositor partial sequence | sequence record 226893 | Epitope tag sequence (encodes GSGSDYKDHDGDYKDHDIDYKDDDDK)
GGCAGCGGCAGCGATTACAAAGATCACGATGGCGATTACAAAGATCACGATATCGATTACAAAGATGATG
ATGATAAA
